>Addgene plasmid #80010 | pX330-UGCG-KO | addgene full sequence | sequence record 153279 | Addgene Assembled full sequence
GAGGGCCTATTTCCCATGATTCCTTCATATTTGCATATACGATACAAGGCTGTTAGAGAGATAATTGGAA
TTAATTTGACTGTAAACACAAAGATATTAGTACAAAATACGTGACGTAGAAAGTAATAATTTCTTGGGTA
GTTTGCAGTTTTAAAATTATGTTTTAAAATGGACTATCATATGCTTACCGTAACTTGAAAGTATTTCGAT
TTCTTGGCTTTATATATCTTGTGGAAAGGACGAAACACCGCTGTGGCTGATGCATTTCAGTTTTAGAGCT
AGAAATAGCAAGTTAAAATAAGGCTAGTCCGTTATCAACTTGAAAAAGTGGCACCGAGTCGGTGCTTTTT
TGTTTTAGAGCTAGAAATAGCAAGTTAAAATAAGGCTAGTCCGTTTTTAGCGCGTGCGCCAATTCTGCAG
ACAAATGGCTCTAGAGGTACCCGTTACATAACTTACGGTAAATGGCCCGCCTGGCTGACCGCCCAACGAC
CCCCGCCCATTGACGTCAATAGTAACGCCAATAGGGACTTTCCATTGACGTCAATGGGTGGAGTATTTAC
GGTAAACTGCCCACTTGGCAGTACATCAAGTGTATCATATGCCAAGTACGCCCCCTATTGACGTCAATGA
CGGTAAATGGCCCGCCTGGCATTGTGCCCAGTACATGACCTTATGGGACTTTCCTACTTGGCAGTACATC
TACGTATTAGTCATCGCTATTACCATGGTCGAGGTGAGCCCCACGTTCTGCTTCACTCTCCCCATCTCCC
CCCCCTCCCCACCCCCAATTTTGTATTTATTTATTTTTTAATTATTTTGTGCAGCGATGGGGGCGGGGGG
GGGGGGGGGGCGGGGCGAGGGGCGGGGCGGGGCGAGGCGGAGAGGTGCGGCGGCAGCCAATCAGAGCGGC
GCGCTCCGAAAGTTTCCTTTTATGGCGAGGCGGCGGCGGCGGCGGCCCTATAAAAAGCGAAGCGCGCGGC
GGGCGGGAGTCGCTGCGCGCTGCCTTCGCCCCGTGCCCCGCTCCGCCGCCGCCTCGCGCCGCCCGCCCCG
GCTCTGACTGACCGCGTTACTCCCACAGGTGAGCGGGCGGGACGGCCCTTCTCCTCCGGGCTGTAATTAG
CTGAGCAAGAGGTAAGGGTTTAAGGGATGGTTGGTTGGTGGGGTATTAATGTTTAATTACCTGGAGCACC
TGCCTGAAATCACTTTTTTTCAGGTTGGACCGGTGCCACCATGGACTATAAGGACCACGACGGAGACTAC
AAGGATCATGATATTGATTACAAAGACGATGACGATAAGATGGCCCCAAAGAAGAAGCGGAAGGTCGGTA
TCCACGGAGTCCCAGCAGCCGACAAGAAGTACAGCATCGGCCTGGACATCGGCACCAACTCTGTGGGCTG
GGCCGTGATCACCGACGAGTACAAGGTGCCCAGCAAGAAATTCAAGGTGCTGGGCAACACCGACCGGCAC
AGCATCAAGAAGAACCTGATCGGAGCCCTGCTGTTCGACAGCGGCGAAACAGCCGAGGCCACCCGGCTGA
AGAGAACCGCCAGAAGAAGATACACCAGACGGAAGAACCGGATCTGCTATCTGCAAGAGATCTTCAGCAA
CGAGATGGCCAAGGTGGACGACAGCTTCTTCCACAGACTGGAAGAGTCCTTCCTGGTGGAAGAGGATAAG
AAGCACGAGCGGCACCCCATCTTCGGCAACATCGTGGACGAGGTGGCCTACCACGAGAAGTACCCCACCA
TCTACCACCTGAGAAAGAAACTGGTGGACAGCACCGACAAGGCCGACCTGCGGCTGATCTATCTGGCCCT
GGCCCACATGATCAAGTTCCGGGGCCACTTCCTGATCGAGGGCGACCTGAACCCCGACAACAGCGACGTG
GACAAGCTGTTCATCCAGCTGGTGCAGACCTACAACCAGCTGTTCGAGGAAAACCCCATCAACGCCAGCG
GCGTGGACGCCAAGGCCATCCTGTCTGCCAGACTGAGCAAGAGCAGACGGCTGGAAAATCTGATCGCCCA
GCTGCCCGGCGAGAAGAAGAATGGCCTGTTCGGAAACCTGATTGCCCTGAGCCTGGGCCTGACCCCCAAC
TTCAAGAGCAACTTCGACCTGGCCGAGGATGCCAAACTGCAGCTGAGCAAGGACACCTACGACGACGACC
TGGACAACCTGCTGGCCCAGATCGGCGACCAGTACGCCGACCTGTTTCTGGCCGCCAAGAACCTGTCCGA
CGCCATCCTGCTGAGCGACATCCTGAGAGTGAACACCGAGATCACCAAGGCCCCCCTGAGCGCCTCTATG
ATCAAGAGATACGACGAGCACCACCAGGACCTGACCCTGCTGAAAGCTCTCGTGCGGCAGCAGCTGCCTG
AGAAGTACAAAGAGATTTTCTTCGACCAGAGCAAGAACGGCTACGCCGGCTACATTGACGGCGGAGCCAG
CCAGGAAGAGTTCTACAAGTTCATCAAGCCCATCCTGGAAAAGATGGACGGCACCGAGGAACTGCTCGTG
AAGCTGAACAGAGAGGACCTGCTGCGGAAGCAGCGGACCTTCGACAACGGCAGCATCCCCCACCAGATCC
ACCTGGGAGAGCTGCACGCCATTCTGCGGCGGCAGGAAGATTTTTACCCATTCCTGAAGGACAACCGGGA
AAAGATCGAGAAGATCCTGACCTTCCGCATCCCCTACTACGTGGGCCCTCTGGCCAGGGGAAACAGCAGA
TTCGCCTGGATGACCAGAAAGAGCGAGGAAACCATCACCCCCTGGAACTTCGAGGAAGTGGTGGACAAGG
GCGCTTCCGCCCAGAGCTTCATCGAGCGGATGACCAACTTCGATAAGAACCTGCCCAACGAGAAGGTGCT
GCCCAAGCACAGCCTGCTGTACGAGTACTTCACCGTGTATAACGAGCTGACCAAAGTGAAATACGTGACC
GAGGGAATGAGAAAGCCCGCCTTCCTGAGCGGCGAGCAGAAAAAGGCCATCGTGGACCTGCTGTTCAAGA
CCAACCGGAAAGTGACCGTGAAGCAGCTGAAAGAGGACTACTTCAAGAAAATCGAGTGCTTCGACTCCGT
GGAAATCTCCGGCGTGGAAGATCGGTTCAACGCCTCCCTGGGCACATACCACGATCTGCTGAAAATTATC
AAGGACAAGGACTTCCTGGACAATGAGGAAAACGAGGACATTCTGGAAGATATCGTGCTGACCCTGACAC
TGTTTGAGGACAGAGAGATGATCGAGGAACGGCTGAAAACCTATGCCCACCTGTTCGACGACAAAGTGAT
GAAGCAGCTGAAGCGGCGGAGATACACCGGCTGGGGCAGGCTGAGCCGGAAGCTGATCAACGGCATCCGG
GACAAGCAGTCCGGCAAGACAATCCTGGATTTCCTGAAGTCCGACGGCTTCGCCAACAGAAACTTCATGC
AGCTGATCCACGACGACAGCCTGACCTTTAAAGAGGACATCCAGAAAGCCCAGGTGTCCGGCCAGGGCGA
TAGCCTGCACGAGCACATTGCCAATCTGGCCGGCAGCCCCGCCATTAAGAAGGGCATCCTGCAGACAGTG
AAGGTGGTGGACGAGCTCGTGAAAGTGATGGGCCGGCACAAGCCCGAGAACATCGTGATCGAAATGGCCA
GAGAGAACCAGACCACCCAGAAGGGACAGAAGAACAGCCGCGAGAGAATGAAGCGGATCGAAGAGGGCAT
CAAAGAGCTGGGCAGCCAGATCCTGAAAGAACACCCCGTGGAAAACACCCAGCTGCAGAACGAGAAGCTG
TACCTGTACTACCTGCAGAATGGGCGGGATATGTACGTGGACCAGGAACTGGACATCAACCGGCTGTCCG
ACTACGATGTGGACCATATCGTGCCTCAGAGCTTTCTGAAGGACGACTCCATCGACAACAAGGTGCTGAC
CAGAAGCGACAAGAACCGGGGCAAGAGCGACAACGTGCCCTCCGAAGAGGTCGTGAAGAAGATGAAGAAC
TACTGGCGGCAGCTGCTGAACGCCAAGCTGATTACCCAGAGAAAGTTCGACAATCTGACCAAGGCCGAGA
GAGGCGGCCTGAGCGAACTGGATAAGGCCGGCTTCATCAAGAGACAGCTGGTGGAAACCCGGCAGATCAC
AAAGCACGTGGCACAGATCCTGGACTCCCGGATGAACACTAAGTACGACGAGAATGACAAGCTGATCCGG
GAAGTGAAAGTGATCACCCTGAAGTCCAAGCTGGTGTCCGATTTCCGGAAGGATTTCCAGTTTTACAAAG
TGCGCGAGATCAACAACTACCACCACGCCCACGACGCCTACCTGAACGCCGTCGTGGGAACCGCCCTGAT
CAAAAAGTACCCTAAGCTGGAAAGCGAGTTCGTGTACGGCGACTACAAGGTGTACGACGTGCGGAAGATG
ATCGCCAAGAGCGAGCAGGAAATCGGCAAGGCTACCGCCAAGTACTTCTTCTACAGCAACATCATGAACT
TTTTCAAGACCGAGATTACCCTGGCCAACGGCGAGATCCGGAAGCGGCCTCTGATCGAGACAAACGGCGA
AACCGGGGAGATCGTGTGGGATAAGGGCCGGGATTTTGCCACCGTGCGGAAAGTGCTGAGCATGCCCCAA
GTGAATATCGTGAAAAAGACCGAGGTGCAGACAGGCGGCTTCAGCAAAGAGTCTATCCTGCCCAAGAGGA
ACAGCGATAAGCTGATCGCCAGAAAGAAGGACTGGGACCCTAAGAAGTACGGCGGCTTCGACAGCCCCAC
CGTGGCCTATTCTGTGCTGGTGGTGGCCAAAGTGGAAAAGGGCAAGTCCAAGAAACTGAAGAGTGTGAAA
GAGCTGCTGGGGATCACCATCATGGAAAGAAGCAGCTTCGAGAAGAATCCCATCGACTTTCTGGAAGCCA
AGGGCTACAAAGAAGTGAAAAAGGACCTGATCATCAAGCTGCCTAAGTACTCCCTGTTCGAGCTGGAAAA
CGGCCGGAAGAGAATGCTGGCCTCTGCCGGCGAACTGCAGAAGGGAAACGAACTGGCCCTGCCCTCCAAA
TATGTGAACTTCCTGTACCTGGCCAGCCACTATGAGAAGCTGAAGGGCTCCCCCGAGGATAATGAGCAGA
AACAGCTGTTTGTGGAACAGCACAAGCACTACCTGGACGAGATCATCGAGCAGATCAGCGAGTTCTCCAA
GAGAGTGATCCTGGCCGACGCTAATCTGGACAAAGTGCTGTCCGCCTACAACAAGCACCGGGATAAGCCC
ATCAGAGAGCAGGCCGAGAATATCATCCACCTGTTTACCCTGACCAATCTGGGAGCCCCTGCCGCCTTCA
AGTACTTTGACACCACCATCGACCGGAAGAGGTACACCAGCACCAAAGAGGTGCTGGACGCCACCCTGAT
CCACCAGAGCATCACCGGCCTGTACGAGACACGGATCGACCTGTCTCAGCTGGGAGGCGACAAAAGGCCG
GCGGCCACGAAAAAGGCCGGCCAGGCAAAAAAGAAAAAGTAAGAATTCCTAGAGCTCGCTGATCAGCCTC
GACTGTGCCTTCTAGTTGCCAGCCATCTGTTGTTTGCCCCTCCCCCGTGCCTTCCTTGACCCTGGAAGGT
GCCACTCCCACTGTCCTTTCCTAATAAAATGAGGAAATTGCATCGCATTGTCTGAGTAGGTGTCATTCTA
TTCTGGGGGGTGGGGTGGGGCAGGACAGCAAGGGGGAGGATTGGGAAGAGAATAGCAGGCATGCTGGGGA
GCGGCCGCAGGAACCCCTAGTGATGGAGTTGGCCACTCCCTCTCTGCGCGCTCGCTCGCTCACTGAGGCC
GGGCGACCAAAGGTCGCCCGACGCCCGGGCTTTGCCCGGGCGGCCTCAGTGAGCGAGCGAGCGCGCAGCT
GCCTGCAGGGGCGCCTGATGCGGTATTTTCTCCTTACGCATCTGTGCGGTATTTCACACCGCATA
[95 nt withheld, positions 5946-6040]
T
[46 nt withheld, positions 6042-6087]
C
[141 nt withheld, positions 6089-6229]
CCTTTGACGTTGGAGTCCACGTTCTTT
[37 nt withheld, positions 6257-6293]
ACTCTATCTCGGGCTATTCTTTTGATTTATAAGGGATTTTGCCGATTTCGGTCTATTGGTTAAAAAATGA
GCTGATTTAACAAAAATTTAACGCGAATTTTAACAAAATATTAACGTTTACAATTTTATGGTGCACTCTC
AGTACAATCTGCTCTGATGCCGCATAGTTAAGCCAGCCCCGACACCCGCCAACACCCGCTGACGCGCCCT
GACGGGCTTGTCTGCTCCCGGCATCCGCTTACAGACAAGCTGTGACCGTCTCCGGGAGCTGCATGTGTCA
GAGGTTTTCACCGTCATCACCGAAACGCGCGAGACGAAAGGGCCTCGTGATACGCCTATTTTTATAGGTT
AATGTCATGATAATAATGGTTTCTTAGACGTCAGGTGGCACTTTTCGGGGAAATGTGCGCGGAACCCCTA
TTTGTTTATTTTTCTAAATACATTCAAATATGTATCCGCTCATGAGACAATAACCCTGATAAATGCTTCA
ATAATATTGAAAAAGGAAGAGTATGAGTATTCAACATTTCCGTGTCGCCCTTATTCCCTTTTTTGCGGCA
TTTTGCCTTCCTGTTTTTGCTCACCCAGAAACGCTGGTGAAAGTAAAAGATGCTGAAGATCAGTTGGGTG
CACGAGTGGGTTACATCGAACTGGATCTCAACAGCGGTAAGATCCTTGAGAGTTTTCGCCCCGAAGAACG
TTTTCCAATGATGAGCACTTTTAAAGTTCTGCTATGTGGCGCGGTATTATCCCGTATTGACGCCGGGCAA
GAGCAACTCGGTCGCCGCATACACTATTCTCAGAATGACTTGGTTGAGTACTCACCAGTCACAGAAAAGC
ATCTTACGGATGGCATGACAGTAAGAGAATTATGCAGTGCTGCCATAACCATGAGTGATAACACTGCGGC
CAACTTACTTCTGACAACGATCGGAGGACCGAAGGAGCTAACCGCTTTTTTGCACAACATGGGGGATCAT
GTAACTCGCCTTGATCGTTGGGAACCGGAGCTGAATGAAGCCATACCAAACGACGAGCGTGACACCACGA
TGCCTGTAGCAATGGCAACAACGTTGCGCAAACTATTAACTGGCGAACTACTTACTCTAGCTTCCCGGCA
ACAATTAATAGACTGGATGGAGGCGGATAAAGTTGCAGGACCACTTCTGCGCTCGGCCCTTCCGGCTGGC
TGGTTTATTGCTGATAAATCTGGAGCCGGTGAGCGTGGAAGCCGCGGTATCATTGCAGCACTGGGGCCAG
ATGGTAAGCCCTCCCGTATCGTAGTTATCTACACGACGGGGAGTCAGGCAACTATGGATGAACGAAATAG
ACAGATCGCTGAGATAGGTGCCTCACTGATTAAGCATTGGTAACTGTCAGACCAAGTTTACTCATATATA
CTTTAGATTGATTTAAAACTTCATTTTTAATTTAAAAGGATCTAGGTGAAGATCCTTTTTGATAATCTCA
TGACCAAAATCCCTTAACGTGAGTTTTCGTTCCACTGAGCGTCAGACCCCGTAGAAAAGATCAAAGGATC
TTCTTGAGATCCTTTTTTTCTGCGCGTAATCTGCTGCTTGCAAACAAAAAAACCACCGCTACCAGCGGTG
GTTTGTTTGCCGGATCAAGAGCTACCAACTCTTTTTCCGAAGGTAACTGGCTTCAGCAGAGCGCAGATAC
CAAATACTGTTCTTCTAGTGTAGCCGTAGTTAGGCCACCACTTCAAGAACTCTGTAGCACCGCCTACATA
CCTCGCTCTGCTAATCCTGTTACCAGTGGCTGCTGCCAGTGGCGATAAGTCGTGTCTTACCGGGTTGGAC
TCAAGACGATAGTTACCGGATAAGGCGCAGCGGTCGGGCTGAACGGGGGGTTCGTGCACACAGCCCAGCT
TGGAGCGAACGACCTACACCGAACTGAGATACCTACAGCGTGAGCTATGAGAAAGCGCCACGCTTCCCGA
AGGGAGAAAGGCGGACAGGTATCCGGTAAGCGGCAGGGTCGGAACAGGAGAGCGCACGAGGGAGCTTCCA
GGGGGAAACGCCTGGTATCTTTATAGTCCTGTCGGGTTTCGCCACCTCTGACTTGAGCGTCGATTTTTGT
GATGCTCGTCAGGGGGGCGGAGCCTATGGAAAAACGCCAGCAACGCGGCCTTTTTACGGTTCCTGGCCTT
TTGCTGGCCTTTTGCTCACATGT
Features (pLannotate 1.2.2; 18 found; start..end, strand, type, name):
      1..241     +  promoter       U6 promoter: RNA polymerase III promoter for human U6 snRNA
    270..345     +  misc_RNA       gRNA scaffold: guide RNA scaffold for the Streptococcus pyogenes CRISPR/Cas9 system
    352..395     +  misc_RNA       gRNA scaffold (fragment): guide RNA scaffold for the Streptococcus pyogenes CRISPR/Cas9 system
    442..727     +  enhancer       CMV enhancer: human cytomegalovirus immediate early enhancer; contains an 18-bp deletion relative to the standard CMV enhancer
    729..985     +  promoter       chicken β-actin promoter: contains a 21-bp deletion relative to the standard chicken β-actin promoter
    986..1213    +  intron         hybrid intron: hybrid between chicken β-actin (CBA) and minute virus of mice (MMV) introns (Gray et al., 2011)
   1351..2952    +  CDS            Cas9(N): N-terminal portion of Streptococcus pyogenes Cas9 (Zetsche et al., 2015)
   2953..5451    +  CDS            Cas9(C): C-terminal portion of Streptococcus pyogenes Cas9 (Zetsche et al., 2015)
   5452..5499    +  CDS            nucleoplasmin NLS: bipartite nuclear localization signal from nucleoplasmin
   5533..5644    +  polyA_signal   bGH poly(A) signal: bovine growth hormone polyadenylation signal
   5749..5889    +  repeat_region  AAV2 ITR: inverted terminal repeat of adeno-associated virus serotype 2 inverted
   5894..5945    -  misc_feature   bom (fragment): basis of mobility region from pBR322
   5964..6419    +  rep_origin     f1 ori (sequence partly withheld): f1 bacteriophage origin of replication; arrow indicates direction of (+) strand synthesis
   6420..6469    -  misc_feature   bom (fragment): basis of mobility region from pBR322
   6571..6606    -  CDS            rop (fragment): Rop protein, which maintains plasmids at low copy number; rop
   6701..6805    +  promoter       AmpR promoter: bla
   6806..7666    +  CDS            AmpR: β-lactamase; bla; confers resistance to ampicillin, carbenicillin, and related antibiotics
   7837..8425    +  rep_origin     ori: high-copy-number ColE1/pMB1/pBR322/pUC origin of replication
