[The description below was written by a language model from this plasmid's Addgene catalogue record and pLannotate feature annotations shown in this document.]
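Description:
pX330-UGCG-KO is an all-in-one mammalian CRISPR/Cas9 expression plasmid built on the pX330-U6-Chimeric_BB-CBh-hSpCas9 backbone. It carries a 20-nucleotide guide sequence targeting the human UGCG gene, cloned into the backbone's BbsI sites, which were destroyed in the process. UGCG encodes the enzyme that catalyzes the first step of glycosphingolipid synthesis, so disrupting it is intended to abolish that class of glycoconjugates. The plasmid is propagated in E. coli as a high-copy construct through a ColE1/pUC-type origin and is selected with ampicillin via the β-lactamase gene. An f1 phage origin is also present.

Two expression units sit in tandem. A human U6 RNA polymerase III promoter drives the guide, which lies in the short gap between the promoter and the Streptococcus pyogenes gRNA scaffold, yielding a chimeric single guide RNA. Downstream, the CBh hybrid promoter (CMV enhancer, chicken β-actin promoter and a hybrid CBA/MVM intron) drives S. pyogenes Cas9. The annotation tool splits Cas9 into contiguous N- and C-terminal portions that together form one full-length reading frame, followed by a C-terminal nucleoplasmin nuclear localization signal and a bGH polyadenylation signal. Only one AAV2 ITR is annotated, so the feature table does not support treating the plasmid as a packageable AAV genome; it is suited to delivery by transfection.

The associated study used Cas9 knockouts to compare the contributions of O-glycans, N-glycans and glycosphingolipids to human leukocyte–endothelium adhesion. The assembled sequence record is 8,486 nt, slightly shorter than the 8,526 bp listed in the catalogue.
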