Addgene plasmid #80010: pX330-UGCG-KO
Purpose: gRNA to knock out expression of UGCG gene. The product of this gene catalyzes the first step in synthesis of glycosphingolipids.
Depositing lab: Sriram Neelamegham. Depositing organization: University at Buffalo (SUNY Buffalo). Publication: Using CRISPR-Cas9 to quantify the contributions of O-glycans, N-glycans and Glycosphingolipids to human leukocyte-endothelium adhesion. Stolfa G, Mondal N, Zhu Y, Yu X, Buffone A Jr, Neelamegham S. Sci Rep. 2016 Jul 26;6:30392. doi: 10.1038/srep30392. PubMed 27458028.
Backbone
  Vector backbone: pX330-U6-Chimeric_BB-CBh-hSpCas9
  Backbone size w/o insert (bp): 8506
  Total vector size (bp): 8526
  Modifications to backbone: Guide RNA for UGCG gene cloned in BbsI restriction site
  Vector type: CRISPR
Growth in bacteria
  Bacterial resistance: Ampicillin, 100 μg/mL
  Growth temperature: 37°C
  Growth strain: NEB Stable
  Copy number: High Copy
Gene/Insert
  Gene/Insert name: UGCG
  gRNA/shRNA sequence: GCTGTGGCTGATGCATTTCA
  Species: H. sapiens (human)
  Entrez Gene: UGCG (a.k.a. GCS, GLCT1)
  Cloning method: Restriction Enzyme; 5′ cloning site BbsI (destroyed during cloning); 3′ cloning site BbsI (destroyed during cloning)
  Sequencing primers: 5′ LKO.1 5'
Resource information
  A portion of this plasmid was derived from a plasmid made by: Cloning vector, pX330-U6-Chimeric_BB-CBh-hSpCas9 (Addgene 42230), was produced in Dr. Feng Zhang's lab.
Terms and licenses: Academic/Nonprofit Terms; Industry Terms: Not Available to Industry
How to cite: pX330-UGCG-KO was a gift from Sriram Neelamegham (Addgene plasmid # 80010 ; http://n2t.net/addgene:80010 ; RRID:Addgene_80010)
