>Addgene plasmid #80010 | pX330-UGCG-KO | addgene partial sequence | sequence record 153276 | LKO1_5 5'-GACTATCATATGCTTACCGT-3'
CACCGCTGTGGCTGATGCATTTCAGTTTTAGAGCTAGAAATAGCAAGTTAAAATAAGGCTAGTCCGTTAT
CAACTTGAAAAAGTGGCACCGAGTCGGTGCTTTTTTGTTTTAGAGCTAGAAATAGCAAGTTAAAATAAGG
CTAGTCCGTTTTTAGCGCGTGCGCCAATTCTGCAGACAAATGGCTCTAGAGGTACCCGTTACATAACTTA
CGGTAAATGGCCCGCCTGGCTGACCGCCCAACGACCCCCGCCCATTGACGTCAATAGTAACGCCAATAGG
GACTTTCCATTGACGTCAATGGGTGGAGTATTTACGGTAAACTGCCCACTTGGCAGTACATCAAGTGTAT
CATATGCCAAGTACGCCCCCTATTGACGTCAATGACGGTAAATGGCCCGCCTGGCATTGTGCCCAGTACA
TGACCTTATGGGACTTTCCTACTTGGCAGTACATCTACGTATTAGTCATCGCTATTACCATGGTCGAGGT
GAGCCCCACGTTCTGCTTCACTCTCC
