>Addgene plasmid #80010 | pX330-UGCG-KO | addgene partial sequence | sequence record 153277 | pCBhProF 5'-agggatggttggttggtggg-3'
GGAGACTACAAGGATCATGATATTGATTACAAAGACGATGACGATAAGATGGCCCCAAAGAAGAAGCGGA
AGGTCGGTATCCACGGAGTCCCAGCAGCCGACAAGAAGTACAGCATCGGCCTGGACATCGGCACCAACTC
TGTGGGCTGGGCCGTGATCACCGACGAGTACAAGGTGCCCAGCAAGAAATTCAAGGTGCTGGGCAACACC
GACCGGCACAGCATCAAGAAGAACCTGATCGGAGCCCTGCTGTTCGACAGCGGCGAAACAGCCGAGGCCA
CCCGGCTGAAGAGAACCGCCAGAAGAAGATACACCAGACGGAAGAACCGGATCTGCTATCTGCAAGAGAT
CTTCAGCAACGAGATGGCCAAGGTGGACGACAGCTTCTTCCACAGACTGGAAGAGTCCTTCCTGGTGGAA
GAGGATAAGAAGCACGAGCGGCACCCCATCTTCGGCAACATCGTGGACGAGGTGGCCTACCACGAGAAGT
ACCCCACCATCTACCACCTGAGAAAGAAACTGGTGGACAGCACCGACAAGGCCGACCTGCGGCTGATCTA
TCTGGCCCTGGCCCACATGATCAAGTTCCGGGGCCACTTCCTGATCGAGGGCGACCTGAACCCCGACAAC
AGCGACGTGGACAAGCTGTTCATCCAGCTGGTGCAGACCTACAACCAGCTGTTCGAGGAAAACCCCATCA
ACGCCAGCGGCGTGGACGCCAAGGCCATCCTGTCTGCCAGACTGAGCAAGAGCAGACGGCTGGAAAATCT
GATCGCCCAGCTGCCC
